>Addgene plasmid #43329 | II-CGTG | depositor partial sequence | sequence record 58594 | II-CGTG sequence 426 bps
CGTCTCGCTTAACCCCAGAGCAGGTCGTGGCGATCGCAAGCCACGACGGAGGAAAGCAAGCCTTGGAAAC
AGTACAGAGGCTGTTGCCTGTGCTGTGCCAAGCGCACGGACTCACCCCAGAGCAGGTCGTGGCAATCGCG
AGCAATAACGGCGGAAAACAGGCTTTGGAAACGGTGCAGAGGCTCCTTCCAGTGCTGTGCCAAGCGCACG
GCCTCACCCCAGAGCAGGTCGTGGCCATTGCCTCGAATGGAGGGGGCAAACAGGCGTTGGAAACCGTACA
ACGATTGCTGCCGGTGCTGTGCCAAGCGCACGGATTAACCCCAGAGCAGGTCGTGGCAATCGCGAGCAAT
AACGGCGGAAAACAGGCTTTGGAAACGGTGCAGAGGCTCCTTCCAGTGCTGTGCCAAGCGCACGGGCTCA
GAGACG
