>Addgene plasmid #43329 | II-CGTG | addgene partial sequence | sequence record 61866 | M13-F20 5'-TGTAAAACGACGGCCAGT-3'
AGGGCGAATTGGGCCCTCTAGATGCATGCTCGAGCGGCCGCCAGTGTGATGGATATCTGCAGAATTCGCC
CTTAGTATCTTTCCTGTGCCCACGTCTCTGAGCCCGTGCGCTTGGCACAGCACTGGAAGGAGCCTCTGCA
CCGTTTCCAAAGCCTGTTTTCCGCCGTTATTGCTCGCGATTGCCACGACCTGCTCTGGGGTTAATCCGTG
CGCTTGGCACAGCACCGGCAGCAATCGTTGTACGGTTTCCAACGCCTGTTTGCCCCCTCCATTCGAGGCA
ATGGCCACGACCTGCTCTGGGGTGAGGCCGTGCGCTTGGCACAGCACTGGAAGGAGCCTCTGCACCGTTT
CCAAAGCCTGTTTTCCGCCGTTATTGCTCGCGATTGCCACGACCTGCTCTGGGGTGAGTCCGTGCGCTTG
GCACAGCACAGGCAACAGCCTCTGTACTGTTTCCAAGGCTTGCTTTCCTCCGTCGTGGCTTGCGATCGCC
ACGACCTGCTCTGGGGTTAAGCGAGACGCGCTAGGACGGCATCTATATAAGGGCGAATTCCAGCACACTG
GCGGCCGTTACTAGTGGATCCGAGCTCGGTACCAAGCTTGGCGTAATCATGGTCATAGCTGTTTCCTGTG
TGAAATTGTTATCCGCTCACAATTCCACACAACATACGAGCCGGAAGCATAAAGTGTAAAGCCTGGGGTG
CCTAATGAGTGAGCTAACTCACATTAATTGCGTTGCGCTCACTGCCCGCTTTCCAGTCGGGAAACCTGTC
GTGCCAGCTGCATTAATGAATCGGCCAACGCGCGGGGAGAGGCGGTTTGCGTATTGGGCGCTCTTCCGCT
TCCTCGCTCACTGACTCGCTGCGCTCGGTCGTTCGGCTGCGGCGAGCGGTATCAGCTCACTCAAAGGCGG
TAATACGGTTATCCACAGAATCAGGGGATAACGCAGGAAAGAACATGTGAGCAAAGGC
