[The description below was written by a language model from this plasmid's Addgene catalogue record.]
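Description:
II-CGTG is a bacterial cloning plasmid built on the commercial pCRII-TOPO backbone (about 4 kb without insert), carrying a 426 bp synthetic insert introduced by TOPO cloning. It is maintained as a high-copy plasmid in E. coli and is selectable with both ampicillin and kanamycin, matching the dual resistance markers of this backbone. The insert lies between the T7 and M13-reverse priming sites, which are the recorded sequencing primers. No feature table is available, so the origin of replication and other backbone elements are not itemised in the record.

The record gives no functional description of the insert beyond its name, synthetic origin and size. The associated publication describes a TALEN genome-editing system for generating human stem cell-based disease models. In that context, the name plausibly indicates a pre-assembled block of TAL effector repeats recognising the four-nucleotide sequence CGTG, with the "II" prefix marking its position in an ordered assembly. The insert length is roughly what four TALE repeats of about 34 amino acids each would occupy. This is an inference from the name, size and publication, not a stated fact. On that reading, the plasmid would be one member of a library of repeat modules that are excised or amplified and joined in order into a TALEN expression backbone to build a custom DNA-binding domain. The plasmid is listed only as a cloning vector, and no eukaryotic promoter, nuclease domain, tag or reporter is recorded, so it appears to be a storage and source clone for its insert, not an expression construct.
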