Addgene plasmid #43329: II-CGTG
Depositing lab: Chad Cowan & Kiran Musunuru. Depositing organization: Harvard University. Publication: A TALEN Genome-Editing System for Generating Human Stem Cell-Based Disease Models. Ding Q, Lee YK, Schaefer EA, Peters DT, Veres A, Kim K, Kuperwasser N, Motola DL, Meissner TB, Hendriks WT, Trevisan M, Gupta RM, Moisan A, Banks E, Friesen M, Schinzel RT, Xia F, Tang A, Xia Y, Figueroa E, Wann A, Ahfeldt T, Daheron L, Zhang F, Rubin LL, Peng LF, Chung RT, Musunuru K, Cowan CA. Cell Stem Cell. 2012 Dec 12. pii: S1934-5909(12)00645-5. doi: 10.1016/j.stem.2012.11.011. PubMed 23246482.
Backbone
  Vector backbone: pCRII-TOPO
  Backbone manufacturer: Invitrogen
  Backbone size w/o insert (bp): 3973
  Vector type: Bacterial Cloning
Growth in bacteria
  Bacterial resistance: Ampicillin and Kanamycin, 100 & 50 μg/mL
  Growth temperature: 37°C
  Growth strain: Top10
  Copy number: High Copy
Gene/Insert
  Gene/Insert name: II-CGTG
  Species: Synthetic
  Insert size (bp): 426
  Cloning method: TOPO Cloning
  Sequencing primers: 5′ T7; 3′ M13-rev
Terms and licenses: Academic/Nonprofit Terms; Industry Terms: Not Available to Industry
How to cite: II-CGTG was a gift from Chad Cowan & Kiran Musunuru (Addgene plasmid # 43329 ; http://n2t.net/addgene:43329 ; RRID:Addgene_43329)
